>Addgene plasmid #113124 | EcNusGKOW | addgene full sequence | sequence record 223545 | Addgene NGS Result
CCTCTAGAAATAATTTTGTTTAACTTTAAGAAGGAGATATACCATGGGTTCTTCTCACCATCACCATCAC
CATGGTTCTTCTATGAAAATCGAAGAAGGTAAACTGGTAATCTGGATTAACGGCGATAAAGGCTATAACG
GTCTCGCTGAAGTCGGTAAGAAATTCGAGAAAGATACCGGAATTAAAGTCACCGTTGAGCATCCGGATAA
ACTGGAAGAGAAATTCCCACAGGTTGCGGCAACTGGCGATGGCCCTGACATTATCTTCTGGGCACACGAC
CGCTTTGGTGGCTACGCTCAATCTGGCCTGTTGGCTGAAATCACCCCGGACAAAGCGTTCCAGGACAAGC
TGTATCCGTTTACCTGGGATGCCGTACGTTACAACGGCAAGCTGATTGCTTACCCGATCGCTGTTGAAGC
GTTATCGCTGATTTATAACAAAGATCTGCTGCCGAACCCGCCAAAAACCTGGGAAGAGATCCCGGCGCTG
GATAAAGAACTGAAAGCGAAAGGTAAGAGCGCGCTGATGTTCAACCTGCAAGAACCGTACTTCACCTGGC
CGCTGATTGCTGCTGACGGGGGTTATGCGTTCAAGTATGAAAACGGCAAGTACGACATTAAAGACGTGGG
CGTGGATAACGCTGGCGCGAAAGCGGGTCTGACCTTCCTGGTTGACCTGATTAAAAACAAACACATGAAT
GCAGACACCGATTACTCCATCGCAGAAGCTGCCTTTAATAAAGGCGAAACAGCGATGACCATCAACGGCC
CGTGGGCATGGTCCAACATCGACACCAGCAAAGTGAATTATGGTGTAACGGTACTGCCGACCTTCAAGGG
TCAACCATCCAAACCGTTCGTTGGCGTGCTGAGCGCAGGTATTAACGCCGCCAGTCCGAACAAAGAGCTG
GCAAAAGAGTTCCTCGAAAACTATCTGCTGACTGATGAAGGTCTGGAAGCGGTTAATAAAGACAAACCGC
TGGGTGCCGTAGCGCTGAAGTCTTACGAGGAAGAGTTGGCGAAAGATCCACGTATTGCCGCCACTATGGA
AAACGCCCAGAAAGGTGAAATCATGCCGAACATCCCGCAGATGTCCGCTTTCTGGTATGCCGTGCGTACT
GCGGTGATCAACGCCGCCAGCGGTCGTCAGACTGTCGATGAAGCCCTGAAAGACGCGCAGACTAATTCGA
GCTCGAACAACAACAACAATAACAATAACAACAACCTCGGGATCGAGGAAAACCTGTACTTCCAATCCAA
TGCAAAAACGCTGTTTGAACCGGGTGAAATGGTCCGTGTTAATGATGGTCCGTTCGCTGACTTCAACGGT
GTTGTTGAAGAAGTGGATTACGAGAAATCTCGTCTGAAAGTGTCTGTTTCTATCTTCGGTCGTGCGACCC
CGGTAGAGCTGGACTTCAGCCAGGTTGAAAAAGCCTAATAACATTGGAAGTGGATAACGGATCCGAATTC
GAGCGCCGTCGACAAGCTTGCGGCCGCACTCGAGCACCACCACCACCACCACTGAGATCCGGCTGCTAAC
AAAGCCCGAAAGGAAGCTGAGTTGGCTGCTGCCACCGCTGAGCAATAACTAGCATAACCCCTTGGGGCCT
CTAAACGGGTCTTGAGGGGTTTTTTGCTGAAAGGAGGAACTATATCCGGATTGGCGAATGGG
[124 nt withheld, positions 1673-1796]
C
[91 nt withheld, positions 1798-1888]
A
[49 nt withheld, positions 1890-1938]
CCTTTGACGTTGGAGTCCACGTTCTTT
[37 nt withheld, positions 1966-2002]
ACCCTATCTCGGTCTATTCTTTTGATTTATAAGGGATTTTGCCGATTTCGGCCTATTGGTTAAAAAATGA
GCTGATTTAACAAAAATTTAACGCGAATTTTAACAAACTAGTAACGTTTACAATTTCAGGTGGCACTTTT
CGGGGAAATGTGCGCGGAACCCCTATTTGTTTATTTTTCTAAATACATTCAAATATGTATCCGCTCATGA
ATTAATTCTTAGAAAAACTCATCGAGCATCAAATGAAACTGCAATTTATTCATATCAGGATTATCAATAC
CATATTTTTGAAAAAGCCGTTTCTGTAATGAAGGAGAAAACTCACCGAGGCAGTTCCATAGGATGGCAAG
ATCCTGGTATCGGTCTGCGATTCCGACTCGTCCAACATCAATACAACCTATTAATTTCCCCTCGTCAAAA
ATAAGGTTATCAAGTGAGAAATCACCATGAGTGACGACTGAATCCGGTGAGAATGGCAAAAGTTTATGCA
TTTCTTTCCAGACTTGTTCAACAGGCCAGCCATTACGCTCGTCATCAAAATCACTCGCATCAACCAAACC
GTTATTCATTCGTGATTGCGCCTGAGCGAGACGAAATACGCGATCGCTGTTAAAAGGACAATTACAAACA
GGAATCGAATGCAACCGGCGCAGGAACACTGCCAGCGCATCAACAATGTTTTCACCTGAATCAGGATATT
CTTCTAATACCTGGAATGCTGTTTTCCCGGGGATCGCAGTGGTGAGTAACCATGCATCATCAGGAGTACG
GATAAAATGCTTGATGGTCGGAAGAGGCATAAATTCCGTCAGCCAGTTTAGTCTGACCATCTCATCTGTA
ACATCATTGGCAACGCTACCTTTGCCATGTTTCAGAAACAACTCTGGCGCATCGGGCTTCCCATACAATC
GATAGATTGTCGCACCTGATTGCCCGACATTATCGCGAGCCCATTTATACCCATATAAATCAGCATCCAT
GTTGGAATTTAATCGCGGCCTAGAGCAAGACGTTTCCCGTTGAATATGGCTCATAACACCCCTTGTATTA
CTGTTTATGTAAGCAGACAGTTTTATTGTTCATGACCAAAATCCCTTAACGTGAGTTTTCGTTCCACTGA
GCGTCAGACCCCGTAGAAAAGATCAAAGGATCTTCTTGAGATCCTTTTTTTCTGCGCGTAATCTGCTGCT
TGCAAACAAAAAAACCACCGCTACCAGCGGTGGTTTGTTTGCCGGATCAAGAGCTACCAACTCTTTTTCC
GAAGGTAACTGGCTTCAGCAGAGCGCAGATACCAAATACTGTCCTTCTAGTGTAGCCGTAGTTAGGCCAC
CACTTCAAGAACTCTGTAGCACCGCCTACATACCTCGCTCTGCTAATCCTGTTACCAGTGGCTGCTGCCA
GTGGCGATAAGTCGTGTCTTACCGGGTTGGACTCAAGACGATAGTTACCGGATAAGGCGCAGCGGTCGGG
CTGAACGGGGGGTTCGTGCACACAGCCCAGCTTGGAGCGAACGACCTACACCGAACTGAGATACCTACAG
CGTGAGCTATGAGAAAGCGCCACGCTTCCCGAAGGGAGAAAGGCGGACAGGTATCCGGTAAGCGGCAGGG
TCGGAACAGGAGAGCGCACGAGGGAGCTTCCAGGGGGAAACGCCTGGTATCTTTATAGTCCTGTCGGGTT
TCGCCACCTCTGACTTGAGCGTCGATTTTTGTGATGCTCGTCAGGGGGGCGGAGCCTATGGAAAAACGCC
AGCAACGCGGCCTTTTTACGGTTCCTGGCCTTTTGCTGGCCTTTTGCTCACATGTTCTTTCCTGCGTTAT
CCCCTGATTCTGTGGATAACCGTATTACCGCCTTTGAGTGAGCTGATACCGCTCGCCGCAGCCGAACGAC
CGAGCGCAGCGAGTCAGTGAGCGAGGAAGCGGAAGAGCGCCTGATGCGGTATTTTCTCCTTACGCATCTG
TGCGGTATTTCACACCGCAATGGTGCACTCTCAGTACAATCTGCTCTGATGCCGCATAGTTAAGCCAGTA
TACACTCCGCTATCGCTACGTGACTGGGTCATGGCTGCGCCCCGACACCCGCCAACACCCGCTGACGCGC
CCTGACGGGCTTGTCTGCTCCCGGCATCCGCTTACAGACAAGCTGTGACCGTCTCCGGGAGCTGCATGTG
TCAGAGGTTTTCACCGTCATCACCGAAACGCGCGAGGCAGCTGCGGTAAAGCTCATCAGCGTGGTCGTGA
AGCGATTCACAGATGTCTGCCTGTTCATCCGCGTCCAGCTCGTTGAGTTTCTCCAGAAGCGTTAATGTCT
GGCTTCTGATAAAGCGGGCCATGTTAAGGGCGGTTTTTTCCTGTTTGGTCACTGATGCCTCCGTGTAAGG
GGGATTTCTGTTCATGGGGGTAATGATACCGATGAAACGAGAGAGGATGCTCACGATACGGGTTACTGAT
GATGAACATGCCCGGTTACTGGAACGTTGTGAGGGTAAACAACTGGCGGTATGGATGCGGCGGGACCAGA
GAAAAATCACTCAGGGTCAATGCCAGCGCTTCGTTAATACAGATGTAGGTGTTCCACAGGGTAGCCAGCA
GCATCCTGCGATGCAGATCCGGAACATAATGGTGCAGGGCGCTGACTTCCGCGTTTCCAGACTTTACGAA
ACACGGAAACCGAAGACCATTCATGTTGTTGCTCAGGTCGCAGACGTTTTGCAGCAGCAGTCGCTTCACG
TTCGCTCGCGTATCGGTGATTCATTCTGCTAACCAGTAAGGCAACCCCGCCAGCCTAGCCGGGTCCTCAA
CGACAGGAGCACGATCATGCGCACCCGTGGGGCCGCCATGCCGGCGATAATGGCCTGCTTCTCGCCGAAA
CGTTTGGTGGCGGGACCAGTGACGAAGGCTTGAGCGAGGGCGTGCAAGATTCCGAATACCGCAAGCGACA
GGCCGATCATCGTCGCGCTCCAGCGAAAGCGGTCCTCGCCGAAAATGACCCAGAGCGCTGCCGGCACCTG
TCCTACGAGTTGCATGATAAAGAAGACAGTCATAAGTGCGGCGACGATAGTCATGCCCCGCGCCCACCGG
AAGGAGCTGACTGGGTTGAAGGCTCTCAAGGGCATCGGTCGAGATCCCGGTGCCTAATGAGTGAGCTAAC
TTACATTAATTGCGTTGCGCTCACTGCCCGCTTTCCAGTCGGGAAACCTGTCGTGCCAGCTGCATTAATG
AATCGGCCAACGCGCGGGGAGAGGCGGTTTGCGTATTGGGCGCCAGGGTGGTTTTTCTTTTCACCAGTGA
GACGGGCAACAGCTGATTGCCCTTCACCGCCTGGCCCTGAGAGAGTTGCAGCAAGCGGTCCACGCTGGTT
TGCCCCAGCAGGCGAAAATCCTGTTTGATGGTGGTTAACGGCGGGATATAACATGAGCTGTCTTCGGTAT
CGTCGTATCCCACTACCGAGATATCCGCACCAACGCGCAGCCCGGACTCGGTAATGGCGCGCATTGCGCC
CAGCGCCATCTGATCGTTGGCAACCAGCATCGCAGTGGGAACGATACCCTCATTCAGCATTTGCATGGTT
TGTTGAAAACCGGACATGGCACTCCAGTCGCCTTCCCGTTCCGCTATCGGCTGAATTTGATTGCGAGTGA
GATATTTATGCCAGCCAGCCAGACGCAGACGCGCCGAGACAGAACTTAATGGGCCCGCTAACAGCGCGAT
TTGCTGGTGACCCAATGCGACCAGATGCTCCACGCCCAGTCGCGTACCGTCTTCATGGGAGAAAATAATA
CTGTTGATGGGTGTCTGGTCAGAGACATCAAGAAATAACGCCGGAACATTAGTGCAGGCAGCTTCCACAG
CAATGGCATCCTGGTCATCCAGCGGATAGTTAATGATCAGCCCACTGACGCGTTGCGCGAGAAGATTGTG
CACCGCCGCTTTACAGGCTTCGACGCCGCTTCGTTCTACCATCGACACCACCACGCTGGCACCCAGTTGA
TCGGCGCGAGATTTAATCGCCGCGACAATTTGCGACGGCGCGTGCAGGGCCAGACTGGAGGTGGCAACGC
CAATCAGCAACGACTGTTTGCCCGCCAGTTGTTGTGCCACGCGGTTGGGAATGTAATTCAGCTCCGCCAT
CGCCGCTTCCACTTTTTCCCGCGTTTTCGCAGAAACGTGGCTGGCCTGGTTCACCACGCGGGAAACGGTC
TGATAAGAGACACCGGCATACTCTGCGACATCGTATAACGTTACTGGTTTCACATTCACCACCCTGAATT
GACTCTCTTCCGGGCGCTATCATGCCATACCGCGAAAGGTTTTGCGCCATTCGATGGTGTCCGGGATCTC
GACGCTCTCCCTTATGCGACTCCTGCATTAGGAAGCAGCCCAGTAGTAGGTTGAGGCCGTTGAGCACCGC
CGCCGCAAGGAATGGTGCATGCAAGGAGATGGCGCCCAACAGTCCCCCGGCCACGGGGCCTGCCACCATA
CCCACGCCGAAACAAGCGCTCATGAGCCCGAAGTGGCGAGCCCGATCTTCCCCATCGGTGATGTCGGCGA
TATAGGCGCCAGCAACCGCACCTGTGGCGCCGGTGATGCCGGCCACGATGCGTCCGGCGTAGAGGATCGA
GATCTCGATCCCGCGAAATTAATACGACTCACTATAGGGGAATTGTGAGCGGATAACAATTCC
Features (pLannotate 1.2.2; 22 found; start..end, strand, type, name):
     15..37      +  RBS            RBS: efficient ribosome binding site from bacteriophage T7 gene 10 (Olins and Rangwala, 1989)
     56..73      +  CDS            6xHis: 6xHis affinity tag
     83..1183    +  CDS            MBP: maltose binding protein from E. coli; malE (mutated); This version of the gene does not encode a signal sequence, so MBP will remain in the cytosol.
   1238..1254    +  CDS            TEV site (fragment): tobacco etch virus (TEV) protease recognition and cleavage site
   1265..1435    +  CDS            nusG (fragment): NUSG_ECO57 - Experimental evidence at protein level: Swiss-Prot protein existence level 1. Participates in transcription elongation, termination and antitermination. In the absence of Rho, increases the rate of transcription elongation by the RNA polymerase (RNAP), probably by partially suppressing pausing. In the presence of Rho, modulates most Rho-dependent termination events by interacting with the RNAP to render the complex more susceptible to the termination activity of Rho. May be required to overcome a kinetic limitation of Rho to function at certain terminators. Also involved in riboso
   1505..1522    +  CDS            9xHis (fragment): 9xHis affinity tag
   1532..1581    +  CDS            SET1 (fragment): solubility-enhancement tag derived from T7 phage gene 10B
   1589..1636    +  terminator     T7 terminator: transcription terminator for bacteriophage T7 RNA polymerase
   1673..2101    +  rep_origin     f1 ori (sequence partly withheld): f1 bacteriophage origin of replication; arrow indicates direction of (+) strand synthesis
   2155..2212    +  promoter       AmpR promoter (fragment): bla
   2221..3036    -  CDS            KanR: aminoglycoside phosphotransferase; aph(3')-Ia; confers resistance to kanamycin in bacteria or G418 (Geneticin®) in eukaryotes
   3158..3746    +  rep_origin     ori: high-copy-number ColE1/pMB1/pBR322/pUC origin of replication
   3932..4071    -  misc_feature   bom: basis of mobility region from pBR322
   4173..4364    -  CDS            rop: Rop protein, which maintains plasmids at low copy number; rop
   4381..4761    +  CDS            YPB1_ECOLX: Protein predicted: Swiss-Prot protein existence level 4. From Escherichia coli.
   4833..5124    -  CDS            TcR (fragment): tetracycline efflux protein; tet; confers resistance to tetracycline
   5139..5160    -  protein_bind   CAP binding site: CAP binding activates transcription in the presence of cAMP. E. coli catabolite activator protein
   5173..6255    -  CDS            lacI: lac repressor; lacI; The lac repressor binds to the lac operator to inhibit transcription in E. coli. This inhibition can be relieved by adding lactose or isopropyl-β-D-thiogalactopyranoside (IPTG).
   6256..6333    -  promoter       lacI promoter: lacI
   6341..6620    -  CDS            TcR (fragment): tetracycline efflux protein; tet; confers resistance to tetracycline
   6642..6660    +  promoter       T7 promoter: promoter for bacteriophage T7 RNA polymerase
   6661..6685    +  protein_bind   lac operator: The lac repressor binds to the lac operator to inhibit transcription in E. coli. This inhibition can be relieved by adding lactose or isopropyl-β-D-thiogalactopyranoside (IPTG). lac repressor encoded by lacI
