[The description below was written by a language model from this plasmid's Addgene catalogue record and pLannotate feature annotations shown in this document.]
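Description:
EcNusGKOW is a bacterial expression plasmid of about 6.7 kb built on the UC Berkeley MacroLab "1C" ligation-independent cloning backbone, a pET-style vector for T7-driven protein production in E. coli. It is selected with kanamycin through an aph(3')-Ia resistance gene. It replicates from a ColE1/pMB1-type origin accompanied by the rop gene and the bom mobility region, features of a pBR322-derived replicon; the catalogue lists copy number as unknown. An f1 origin is also present, and short tetracycline-resistance fragments appear to be non-functional remnants of the parental backbone.

The expression cassette consists of a T7 promoter followed by a lac operator, the strong T7 gene 10 ribosome binding site, and an open reading frame encoding an N-terminal His6 tag, a cytosolic maltose-binding protein lacking its signal sequence, a linker (N10 in the catalogue entry) and a TEV protease cleavage site. This is fused to a 171 bp fragment of E. coli nusG from which residues 1–124 have been deleted, leaving the C-terminal portion that the plasmid name identifies as the KOW domain. A T7 terminator closes the unit. The short His-tag and T7-derived tag fragments annotated downstream of the insert are probably untranslated vector sequence, though the record does not confirm this. The plasmid-borne lacI gene supplies repressor, so expression stays off until induced with IPTG in a host carrying T7 RNA polymerase, such as a BL21(DE3) derivative.

The design allows affinity purification through the His6 and MBP tags, with MBP also aiding solubility of the small domain and TEV cleavage releasing the NusG fragment. The associated work concerns the regulation of bacterial transcription termination.
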