Addgene plasmid #113124: EcNusGKOW
Purpose: Expresses C-terminus of E. coli NusG
Depositing lab: James Berger. Depositing organization: Johns Hopkins University and School of Medicine. Publication: Mechanism for the Regulated Control of Bacterial Transcription Termination by a Universal Adaptor Protein. Lawson MR, Ma W, Bellecourt MJ, Artsimovitch I, Martin A, Landick R, Schulten K, Berger JM. Mol Cell. 2018 Sep 20;71(6):911-922.e4. doi: 10.1016/j.molcel.2018.07.014. Epub 2018 Aug 16. PubMed 30122535.
Backbone
  Vector backbone: 1C
  Backbone manufacturer: UC Berkeley MacroLab
  Backbone size w/o insert (bp): 6500
  Total vector size (bp): 6700
  Vector type: Bacterial Expression
Growth in bacteria
  Bacterial resistance: Kanamycin, 50 μg/mL
  Growth temperature: 37°C
  Growth strain: DH5alpha
  Growth instructions: For expression, use E. coli BL21 (DE3) Codon+ RIL.
  Copy number: Unknown
Gene/Insert
  Gene/Insert name: NusG
  Species: Escherichia coli
  Insert size (bp): 171
  Mutation: Deleted residues 1-124
  Entrez Gene: nusG (a.k.a. b3982, ECK3973)
  Promoter: T7
  Tag / fusion protein: His6-MBP-N10-TEV (N terminal on backbone)
  Cloning method: Ligation Independent Cloning
  Sequencing primers: 5′ T7-fwd; 3′ T7-rev
Resource information
  A portion of this plasmid was derived from a plasmid made by: Nathan Thomsen, Berger Lab
Terms and licenses: Academic/Nonprofit Terms; Industry Terms: Not Available to Industry
How to cite: EcNusGKOW was a gift from James Berger (Addgene plasmid # 113124 ; http://n2t.net/addgene:113124 ; RRID:Addgene_113124)
